>Addgene plasmid #214102 | pCMV-PEmax-P2A-hP53DD-P2A-hMLH1dn | addgene full sequence | sequence record 429355 | Addgene NGS Result
ATCTGTCTATTTCGTTCATCCATAGTTGCCTGACTCCCCGTCGTGTAGATAACTACGATACGGGAGGGCT
TACCATCTGGCCCCAGTGCTGCAATGATACCGCGAGACCCACGCTCACCGGCTCCAGATTTATCAGCAAT
AAACCAGCCAGCCGGAAGGGCCGAGCGCAGAAGTGGTCCTGCAACTTTATCCGCCTCCATCCAGTCTATT
AATTGTTGCCGGGAAGCTAGAGTAAGTAGTTCGCCAGTTAATAGTTTGCGCAACGTTGTTGCCATTGCTA
CAGGCATCGTGGTGTCACGCTCGTCGTTTGGTATGGCTTCATTCAGCTCCGGTTCCCAACGATCAAGGCG
AGTTACATGATCCCCCATGTTGTGCAAAAAAGCGGTTAGCTCCTTCGGTCCTCCGATCGTTGTCAGAAGT
AAGTTGGCCGCAGTGTTATCACTCATGGTTATGGCAGCACTGCATAATTCTCTTACTGTCATGCCATCCG
TAAGATGCTTTTCTGTGACTGGTGAGTACTCAACCAAGTCATTCTGAGAATAGTGTATGCGGCGACCGAG
TTGCTCTTGCCCGGCGTCAATACGGGATAATACCGCGCCACATAGCAGAACTTTAAAAGTGCTCATCATT
GGAAAACGTTCTTCGGGGCGAAAACTCTCAAGGATCTTACCGCTGTTGAGATCCAGTTCGATGTAACCCA
CTCGTGCACCCAACTGATCTTCAGCATCTTTTACTTTCACCAGCGTTTCTGGGTGAGCAAAAACAGGAAG
GCAAAATGCCGCAAAAAAGGGAATAAGGGCGACACGGAAATGTTGAATACTCATACTCTTCCTTTTTCAA
TATTATTGAAGCATTTATCAGGGTTATTGTCTCATGAGCGGATACATATTTGAATGTATTTAGAAAAATA
AACAAATAGGGGTTCCGCGCACATTTCCCCGAAAAGTGCCACCTGACGTCGACGGATCGGGAGATCGATC
TCCCGATCCCCTAGGGTCGACTCTCAGTACAATCTGCTCTGATGCCGCATAGTTAAGCCAGTATCTGCTC
CCTGCTTGTGTGTTGGAGGTCGCTGAGTAGTGCGCGAGCAAAATTTAAGCTACAACAAGGCAAGGCTTGA
CCGACAATTGCATGAAGAATCTGCTTAGGGTTAGGCGTTTTGCGCTGCTTCGCGATGTACGGGCCAGATA
TACGCGTTGACATTGATTATTGACTAGTTATTAATAGTAATCAATTACGGGGTCATTAGTTCATAGCCCA
TATATGGAGTTCCGCGTTACATAACTTACGGTAAATGGCCCGCCTGGCTGACCGCCCAACGACCCCCGCC
CATTGACGTCAATAATGACGTATGTTCCCATAGTAACGCCAATAGGGACTTTCCATTGACGTCAATGGGT
GGAGTATTTACGGTAAACTGCCCACTTGGCAGTACATCAAGTGTATCATATGCCAAGTACGCCCCCTATT
GACGTCAATGACGGTAAATGGCCCGCCTGGCATTATGCCCAGTACATGACCTTATGGGACTTTCCTACTT
GGCAGTACATCTACGTATTAGTCATCGCTATTACCATGGTGATGCGGTTTTGGCAGTACATCAATGGGCG
TGGATAGCGGTTTGACTCACGGGGATTTCCAAGTCTCCACCCCATTGACGTCAATGGGAGTTTGTTTTGG
CACCAAAATCAACGGGACTTTCCAAAATGTCGTAACAACTCCGCCCCATTGACGCAAATGGGCGGTAGGC
GTGTACGGTGGGAGGTCTATATAAGCAGAGCTGGTTTAGTGAACCGTCAGATCCGCTAGAGATCCGCGGC
CGCTAATACGACTCACTATAGGGAGAGCCGCCACCATGAAACGGACAGCCGACGGAAGCGAGTTCGAGTC
ACCAAAGAAGAAGCGGAAAGTCGACAAGAAGTACAGCATCGGCCTGGACATCGGCACCAACTCTGTGGGC
TGGGCCGTGATCACCGACGAGTACAAGGTGCCCAGCAAGAAATTCAAGGTGCTGGGCAACACCGACCGGC
ACAGCATCAAGAAGAACCTGATCGGAGCCCTGCTGTTCGACAGCGGCGAAACAGCCGAGGCCACCCGGCT
GAAGAGAACCGCCAGAAGAAGATACACCAGACGGAAGAACCGGATCTGCTATCTGCAAGAGATCTTCAGC
AACGAGATGGCCAAGGTGGACGACAGCTTCTTCCACAGACTGGAAGAGTCCTTCCTGGTGGAAGAGGATA
AGAAGCACGAGCGGCACCCCATCTTCGGCAACATCGTGGACGAGGTGGCCTACCACGAGAAGTACCCCAC
CATCTACCACCTGAGAAAGAAACTGGTGGACAGCACCGACAAGGCCGACCTGCGGCTGATCTATCTGGCC
CTGGCCCACATGATCAAGTTCCGGGGCCACTTCCTGATCGAGGGCGACCTGAACCCCGACAACAGCGACG
TGGACAAGCTGTTCATCCAGCTGGTGCAGACCTACAACCAGCTGTTCGAGGAAAACCCCATCAACGCCAG
CGGCGTGGACGCCAAGGCCATCCTGTCTGCCAGACTGAGCAAGAGCAGAAAGCTGGAAAATCTGATCGCC
CAGCTGCCCGGCGAGAAGAAGAATGGCCTGTTCGGAAACCTGATTGCCCTGAGCCTGGGCCTGACCCCCA
ACTTCAAGAGCAACTTCGACCTGGCCGAGGATGCCAAACTGCAGCTGAGCAAGGACACCTACGACGACGA
CCTGGACAACCTGCTGGCCCAGATCGGCGACCAGTACGCCGACCTGTTTCTGGCCGCCAAGAACCTGTCC
GACGCCATCCTGCTGAGCGACATCCTGAGAGTGAACACCGAGATCACCAAGGCCCCCCTGAGCGCCTCTA
TGATCAAGAGATACGACGAGCACCACCAGGACCTGACCCTGCTGAAAGCTCTCGTGCGGCAGCAGCTGCC
TGAGAAGTACAAAGAGATTTTCTTCGACCAGAGCAAGAACGGCTACGCCGGCTACATTGACGGCGGAGCC
AGCCAGGAAGAGTTCTACAAGTTCATCAAGCCCATCCTGGAAAAGATGGACGGCACCGAGGAACTGCTCG
TGAAGCTGAAGAGAGAGGACCTGCTGCGGAAGCAGCGGACCTTCGACAACGGCAGCATCCCCCACCAGAT
CCACCTGGGAGAGCTGCACGCCATTCTGCGGCGGCAGGAAGATTTTTACCCATTCCTGAAGGACAACCGG
GAAAAGATCGAGAAGATCCTGACCTTCCGCATCCCCTACTACGTGGGCCCTCTGGCCAGGGGAAACAGCA
GATTCGCCTGGATGACCAGAAAGAGCGAGGAAACCATCACCCCCTGGAACTTCGAGGAAGTGGTGGACAA
GGGCGCTTCCGCCCAGAGCTTCATCGAGCGGATGACCAACTTCGATAAGAACCTGCCCAACGAGAAGGTG
CTGCCCAAGCACAGCCTGCTGTACGAGTACTTCACCGTGTATAACGAGCTGACCAAAGTGAAATACGTGA
CCGAGGGAATGAGAAAGCCCGCCTTCCTGAGCGGCGAGCAGAAAAAGGCCATCGTGGACCTGCTGTTCAA
GACCAACCGGAAAGTGACCGTGAAGCAGCTGAAAGAGGACTACTTCAAGAAAATCGAGTGCTTCGACTCC
GTGGAAATCTCCGGCGTGGAAGATCGGTTCAACGCCTCCCTGGGCACATACCACGATCTGCTGAAAATTA
TCAAGGACAAGGACTTCCTGGACAATGAGGAAAACGAGGACATTCTGGAAGATATCGTGCTGACCCTGAC
ACTGTTTGAGGACAGAGAGATGATCGAGGAACGGCTGAAAACCTATGCCCACCTGTTCGACGACAAAGTG
ATGAAGCAGCTGAAGCGGCGGAGATACACCGGCTGGGGCAGGCTGAGCCGGAAGCTGATCAACGGCATCC
GGGACAAGCAGTCCGGCAAGACAATCCTGGATTTCCTGAAGTCCGACGGCTTCGCCAACAGAAACTTCAT
GCAGCTGATCCACGACGACAGCCTGACCTTTAAAGAGGACATCCAGAAAGCCCAGGTGTCCGGCCAGGGC
GATAGCCTGCACGAGCACATTGCCAATCTGGCCGGCAGCCCCGCCATTAAGAAGGGCATCCTGCAGACAG
TGAAGGTGGTGGACGAGCTCGTGAAAGTGATGGGCCGGCACAAGCCCGAGAACATCGTGATCGAAATGGC
CAGAGAGAACCAGACCACCCAGAAGGGACAGAAGAACAGCCGCGAGAGAATGAAGCGGATCGAAGAGGGC
ATCAAAGAGCTGGGCAGCCAGATCCTGAAAGAACACCCCGTGGAAAACACCCAGCTGCAGAACGAGAAGC
TGTACCTGTACTACCTGCAGAATGGGCGGGATATGTACGTGGACCAGGAACTGGACATCAACCGGCTGTC
CGACTACGATGTGGACGCTATCGTGCCTCAGAGCTTTCTGAAGGACGACTCCATCGACAACAAGGTGCTG
ACCAGAAGCGACAAGAACCGGGGCAAGAGCGACAACGTGCCCTCCGAAGAGGTCGTGAAGAAGATGAAGA
ACTACTGGCGGCAGCTGCTGAACGCCAAGCTGATTACCCAGAGAAAGTTCGACAATCTGACCAAGGCCGA
GAGAGGCGGCCTGAGCGAACTGGATAAGGCCGGCTTCATCAAGAGACAGCTGGTGGAAACCCGGCAGATC
ACAAAGCACGTGGCACAGATCCTGGACTCCCGGATGAACACTAAGTACGACGAGAATGACAAGCTGATCC
GGGAAGTGAAAGTGATCACCCTGAAGTCCAAGCTGGTGTCCGATTTCCGGAAGGATTTCCAGTTTTACAA
AGTGCGCGAGATCAACAACTACCACCACGCCCACGACGCCTACCTGAACGCCGTCGTGGGAACCGCCCTG
ATCAAAAAGTACCCTAAGCTGGAAAGCGAGTTCGTGTACGGCGACTACAAGGTGTACGACGTGCGGAAGA
TGATCGCCAAGAGCGAGCAGGAAATCGGCAAGGCTACCGCCAAGTACTTCTTCTACAGCAACATCATGAA
CTTTTTCAAGACCGAGATTACCCTGGCCAACGGCGAGATCCGGAAGCGGCCTCTGATCGAGACAAACGGC
GAAACCGGGGAGATCGTGTGGGATAAGGGCCGGGATTTTGCCACCGTGCGGAAAGTGCTGAGCATGCCCC
AAGTGAATATCGTGAAAAAGACCGAGGTGCAGACAGGCGGCTTCAGCAAAGAGTCTATCCTGCCCAAGAG
GAACAGCGATAAGCTGATCGCCAGAAAGAAGGACTGGGACCCTAAGAAGTACGGCGGCTTCGACAGCCCC
ACCGTGGCCTATTCTGTGCTGGTGGTGGCCAAAGTGGAAAAGGGCAAGTCCAAGAAACTGAAGAGTGTGA
AAGAGCTGCTGGGGATCACCATCATGGAAAGAAGCAGCTTCGAGAAGAATCCCATCGACTTTCTGGAAGC
CAAGGGCTACAAAGAAGTGAAAAAGGACCTGATCATCAAGCTGCCTAAGTACTCCCTGTTCGAGCTGGAA
AACGGCCGGAAGAGAATGCTGGCCTCTGCCGGCGAACTGCAGAAGGGAAACGAACTGGCCCTGCCCTCCA
AATATGTGAACTTCCTGTACCTGGCCAGCCACTATGAGAAGCTGAAGGGCTCCCCCGAGGATAATGAGCA
GAAACAGCTGTTTGTGGAACAGCACAAGCACTACCTGGACGAGATCATCGAGCAGATCAGCGAGTTCTCC
AAGAGAGTGATCCTGGCCGACGCTAATCTGGACAAAGTGCTGTCCGCCTACAACAAGCACCGGGATAAGC
CCATCAGAGAGCAGGCCGAGAATATCATCCACCTGTTTACCCTGACCAATCTGGGAGCCCCTGCCGCCTT
CAAGTACTTTGACACCACCATCGACCGGAAGAGGTACACCAGCACCAAAGAGGTGCTGGACGCCACCCTG
ATCCACCAGAGCATCACCGGCCTGTACGAGACACGGATCGACCTGTCTCAGCTGGGAGGTGACTCCGGCG
GAAGCTCTGGTGGCAGCAAGCGGACCGCCGACGGCTCTGAATTCGAGAGCCCTAAGAAGAAAAGAAAGGT
GAGCGGAGGCTCTAGCGGCGGAAGCACCCTGAACATTGAAGACGAGTATAGACTGCATGAAACAAGCAAG
GAACCCGACGTGTCCCTGGGCTCCACCTGGCTGTCCGACTTTCCCCAGGCCTGGGCCGAGACAGGAGGAA
TGGGCCTGGCCGTGCGGCAGGCACCCCTGATCATCCCTCTGAAGGCCACCTCTACACCCGTGAGCATCAA
GCAGTACCCTATGTCTCAGGAGGCCAGACTGGGCATCAAGCCTCACATCCAGAGGCTGCTGGACCAGGGC
ATCCTGGTGCCATGCCAGAGCCCCTGGAACACACCACTGCTGCCCGTGAAGAAGCCAGGCACCAATGACT
ATAGACCCGTGCAGGATCTGAGAGAGGTGAACAAGAGGGTGGAGGATATCCACCCCACCGTGCCCAACCC
TTACAATCTGCTGTCCGGCCTGCCCCCTTCTCACCAGTGGTATACAGTGCTGGACCTGAAGGATGCCTTC
TTTTGTCTGAGACTGCACCCTACCAGCCAGCCACTGTTCGCCTTTGAGTGGAGGGACCCTGAGATGGGCA
TCTCTGGCCAGCTGACCTGGACACGCCTGCCTCAGGGCTTCAAGAATAGCCCAACACTGTTTAACGAGGC
CCTGCACCGCGACCTGGCAGATTTCCGGATCCAGCACCCAGATCTGATCCTGCTGCAGTACGTGGACGAT
CTGCTGCTGGCCGCCACCAGCGAGCTGGATTGCCAGCAGGGAACACGCGCCCTGCTGCAGACCCTGGGAA
ACCTGGGATATAGGGCATCCGCCAAGAAGGCCCAGATCTGTCAGAAGCAGGTGAAGTACCTGGGCTATCT
GCTGAAGGAGGGCCAGAGATGGCTGACAGAGGCCAGGAAGGAGACAGTGATGGGCCAGCCAACACCCAAG
ACCCCAAGACAGCTGAGGGAGTTCCTGGGCAAAGCAGGATTTTGCAGGCTGTTCATCCCAGGATTCGCAG
AGATGGCAGCACCTCTGTACCCACTGACCAAGCCGGGCACCCTGTTTAATTGGGGCCCTGACCAGCAGAA
GGCCTATCAGGAGATCAAGCAGGCCCTGCTGACAGCACCAGCCCTGGGCCTGCCAGACCTGACCAAGCCT
TTCGAGCTGTTTGTGGATGAGAAGCAGGGCTACGCCAAGGGCGTGCTGACCCAGAAGCTGGGACCATGGA
GACGGCCCGTGGCCTATCTGTCCAAGAAGCTGGACCCAGTGGCAGCAGGATGGCCACCATGCCTGAGGAT
GGTGGCAGCAATCGCCGTGCTGACAAAGGATGCCGGCAAGCTGACCATGGGACAGCCACTGGTCATCCTG
GCACCACACGCAGTGGAGGCCCTGGTGAAGCAGCCTCCAGATCGCTGGCTGTCTAACGCCCGGATGACAC
ACTACCAGGCCCTGCTGCTGGACACCGATCGCGTGCAGTTTGGCCCTGTGGTGGCCCTGAATCCAGCCAC
CCTGCTGCCTCTGCCAGAGGAGGGCCTGCAGCACAACTGTCTGGACATCCTGGCAGAGGCACACGGAACA
AGGCCAGACCTGACCGATCAGCCCCTGCCTGACGCCGATCACACATGGTATACCGATGGAAGCTCCCTGC
TGCAGGAGGGCCAGAGGAAGGCAGGAGCAGCAGTGACCACAGAGACAGAAGTGATCTGGGCCAAGGCCCT
GCCAGCAGGCACATCCGCCCAGCGGGCCGAGCTGATCGCCCTGACCCAGGCCCTGAAGATGGCCGAGGGC
AAGAAGCTGAACGTGTACACAGACTCCAGATATGCCTTCGCCACCGCACACATCCACGGAGAGATCTACA
GGCGCCGGGGCTGGCTGACCTCTGAGGGCAAGGAGATCAAGAACAAGGATGAGATCCTGGCCCTGCTGAA
GGCCCTGTTTCTGCCCAAGCGGCTGAGCATCATCCACTGTCCTGGACACCAGAAGGGACACTCCGCCGAG
GCAAGGGGCAATCGGATGGCCGACCAGGCCGCCAGAAAGGCTGCTATTACTGAAACTCCCGACACTTCCA
CTCTGCTGATTGAAAACTCCTCCCCTTCTGGCGGCTCAAAAAGAACCGCCGACGGCAGCGAATTCGAGTC
TCCCAAGAAGAAGAGGAAAGTCGGCTCTGGCCCTGCCGCTAAGAGAGTGAAGCTGGACGGATCCGGCGCA
ACAAACTTCTCTCTGCTGAAACAAGCCGGAGATGTCGAAGAGAATCCTGGACCGATGGAGCCTCACCACG
AGCTGCCCCCAGGGAGCACTAAGCGAGCACTGCCCAACAACACCAGCTCCTCTCCCCAGCCAAAGAAGAA
ACCACTGGATGGAGAATATTTCACCCTTCAGATCCGTGGGCGTGAGCGCTTCGAGATGTTCCGAGAGCTG
AATGAGGCCTTGGAACTCAAGGATGCCCAGGCTGGGAAGGAGCCAGGGGGGAGCAGGGCTCACTCCAGCC
ACCTGAAGTCCAAAAAGGGTCAGTCTACCTCCCGCCATAAAAAACTCATGTTCAAGACAGAAGGGCCTGA
CTCAGACGGAAGCGGAGCTACTAACTTCAGCCTGCTGAAGCAGGCTGGAGACGTGGAGGAGAACCCTGGA
CCTAGCTTCGTTGCTGGAGTCATCCGGAGACTGGACGAGACAGTGGTGAACAGAATTGCCGCCGGCGAGG
TGATCCAGAGACCTGCCAATGCAATAAAGGAGATGATCGAGAACTGTCTGGACGCCAAGTCCACAAGCAT
TCAGGTGATCGTGAAGGAGGGCGGACTGAAGCTGATCCAGATCCAAGACAACGGCACAGGCATCAGAAAG
GAAGATCTGGACATCGTGTGTGAACGGTTCACCACATCTAAGCTGCAGTCTTTTGAGGATCTGGCCTCTA
TCAGTACCTACGGCTTCAGAGGCGAGGCCCTGGCCAGCATCAGCCACGTGGCCCATGTGACCATCACCAC
CAAAACCGCCGACGGCAAATGCGCTTATCGCGCTAGCTACAGCGACGGCAAGCTGAAAGCCCCGCCAAAG
CCTTGCGCCGGCAACCAGGGTACACAGATAACAGTGGAGGATCTGTTCTACAACATCGCCACCCGGAGAA
AGGCCCTGAAAAATCCCAGCGAGGAGTACGGCAAGATCCTGGAAGTCGTCGGCAGATACTCCGTGCACAA
CGCCGGAATCAGCTTTAGCGTAAAGAAGCAGGGAGAAACCGTGGCCGATGTGCGCACCCTGCCAAATGCC
AGCACCGTGGATAACATCAGAAGCATTTTCGGAAATGCCGTGTCCAGAGAACTGATCGAGATCGGCTGCG
AAGATAAGACCCTGGCTTTTAAGATGAACGGCTACATCAGCAACGCCAATTACTCTGTGAAGAAGTGCAT
CTTTCTTCTGTTCATCAACCACAGACTGGTGGAAAGCACCAGCCTGCGGAAAGCCATCGAGACAGTGTAC
GCCGCCTACCTGCCTAAGAACACCCACCCCTTCCTGTACCTGAGCCTCGAGATCAGCCCTCAGAACGTGG
ACGTCAATGTGCATCCTACAAAGCACGAGGTGCACTTCCTGCACGAGGAAAGCATCCTGGAAAGAGTGCA
GCAGCACATTGAGAGCAAGCTGCTGGGCTCTAACAGCAGCAGAATGTACTTCACACAGACCCTGCTGCCT
GGCCTGGCCGGCCCCTCAGGCGAAATGGTTAAGTCCACAACCTCTCTGACCTCATCCAGCACCAGCGGTT
CTTCCGATAAGGTGTACGCCCACCAGATGGTGCGGACCGACTCTCGGGAGCAGAAGCTGGACGCCTTTCT
GCAACCTCTGAGCAAACCTCTGAGCTCTCAGCCTCAGGCCATCGTGACCGAGGACAAGACAGATATCTCC
TCCGGCCGTGCCAGACAGCAGGACGAAGAAATGCTCGAGCTGCCAGCTCCTGCCGAGGTGGCCGCCAAGA
ACCAGAGCCTGGAGGGAGATACCACAAAGGGCACCAGCGAAATGAGCGAGAAGCGGGGCCCTACCTCCAG
CAACCCCAGAAAACGGCACCGGGAGGACAGCGACGTGGAAATGGTGGAGGACGACAGCAGAAAGGAAATG
ACAGCCGCTTGTACCCCTAGAAGAAGAATCATCAACCTGACCTCCGTGCTGAGCCTGCAGGAGGAGATCA
ACGAGCAGGGCCACGAGGTGCTGAGAGAGATGCTGCACAATCACAGCTTCGTGGGCTGCGTGAACCCTCA
ATGGGCCCTGGCTCAGCATCAAACAAAGCTGTACCTGCTGAACACCACCAAGCTGAGCGAAGAGCTGTTC
TACCAGATCCTCATCTACGACTTCGCCAACTTCGGCGTGCTACGCCTGAGCGAGCCCGCCCCTCTGTTTG
ACCTGGCCATGCTGGCTCTGGATAGCCCAGAAAGCGGCTGGACAGAAGAGGACGGACCTAAAGAGGGGCT
GGCTGAATACATCGTGGAGTTCCTGAAGAAAAAGGCCGAGATGCTGGCCGACTACTTTTCTCTGGAAATC
GACGAGGAAGGCAACCTGATCGGCCTGCCTCTGCTGATCGATAACTACGTGCCTCCCCTGGAAGGCCTGC
CCATCTTCATCCTGAGACTGGCTACAGAGGTGAACTGGGACGAGGAAAAGGAATGCTTCGAGTCTCTGAG
CAAGGAGTGCGCCATGTTCTATAGCATCAGAAAACAGTACATCTCTGAAGAGAGCACTCTGTCTGGCCAG
CAGAGTGAAGTGCCCGGAAGCATCCCCAACAGCTGGAAGTGGACCGTGGAACACATCGTGTACAAGGCCC
TGCGGAGCCACATTCTCCCTCCTAAGCACTTCACCGAGGACGGCAACATCCTGCAGCTGGCCAACCTGCC
CGACCTTTATAAGGTTTTCTAACCGGTCATCATCACCATCACCATTGAGTTTAAACCCGCTGATCAGCCT
CGACTGTGCCTTCTAGTTGCCAGCCATCTGTTGTTTGCCCCTCCCCCGTGCCTTCCTTGACCCTGGAAGG
TGCCACTCCCACTGTCCTTTCCTAATAAAATGAGAAAATTGCATCGCATTGTCTGAGTAGGTGTCATTCT
ATTCTGGGGGGTGGGGTGGGGCAGGACAGCAAGGGGGAGGATTGGGAAGACAATAGCAGGCATGCTGGGG
ATGCGGTGGGCTCTATGGCTTCTGAGGCGGAAAGAACCAGCTGGGGCTCGATACCGTCGACCTCTAGCTA
GAGCTTGGCGTAATCATGGTCATAGCTGTTTCCTGTGTGAAATTGTTATCCGCTCACAATTCCACACAAC
ATACGAGCCGGAAGCATAAAGTGTAAAGCCTAGGGTGCCTAATGAGTGAGCTAACTCACATTAATTGCGT
TGCGCTCACTGCCCGCTTTCCAGTCGGGAAACCTGTCGTGCCAGCTGCATTAATGAATCGGCCAACGCGC
GGGGAGAGGCGGTTTGCGTATTGGGCGCTCTTCCGCTTCCTCGCTCACTGACTCGCTGCGCTCGGTCGTT
CGGCTGCGGCGAGCGGTATCAGCTCACTCAAAGGCGGTAATACGGTTATCCACAGAATCAGGGGATAACG
CAGGAAAGAACATGTGAGCAAAAGGCCAGCAAAAGGCCAGGAACCGTAAAAAGGCCGCGTTGCTGGCGTT
TTTCCATAGGCTCCGCCCCCCTGACGAGCATCACAAAAATCGACGCTCAAGTCAGAGGTGGCGAAACCCG
ACAGGACTATAAAGATACCAGGCGTTTCCCCCTGGAAGCTCCCTCGTGCGCTCTCCTGTTCCGACCCTGC
CGCTTACCGGATACCTGTCCGCCTTTCTCCCTTCGGGAAGCGTGGCGCTTTCTCATAGCTCACGCTGTAG
GTATCTCAGTTCGGTGTAGGTCGTTCGCTCCAAGCTGGGCTGTGTGCACGAACCCCCCGTTCAGCCCGAC
CGCTGCGCCTTATCCGGTAACTATCGTCTTGAGTCCAACCCGGTAAGACACGACTTATCGCCACTGGCAG
CAGCCACTGGTAACAGGATTAGCAGAGCGAGGTATGTAGGCGGTGCTACAGAGTTCTTGAAGTGGTGGCC
TAACTACGGCTACACTAGAAGAACAGTATTTGGTATCTGCGCTCTGCTGAAGCCAGTTACCTTCGGAAAA
AGAGTTGGTAGCTCTTGATCCGGCAAACAAACCACCGCTGGTAGCGGTGGTTTTTTTGTTTGCAAGCAGC
AGATTACGCGCAGAAAAAAAGGATCTCAAGAAGATCCTTTGATCTTTTCTACGGGGTCTGACACTCAGTG
GAACGAAAACTCACGTTAAGGGATTTTGGTCATGAGATTATCAAAAAGGATCTTCACCTAGATCCTTTTA
AATTAAAAATGAAGTTTTAAATCAATCTAAAGTATATATGAGTAAACTTGGTCTGACAGTTACCAATGCT
TAATCAGTGAGGCACCTATCTCAGCG
Features (pLannotate 1.2.2; 17 found; start..end, strand, type, name):
    825..929     -  promoter       AmpR promoter: bla
   1000..1044    -  misc_feature   bom (fragment): basis of mobility region from pBR322
   1199..1578    +  enhancer       CMV enhancer: human cytomegalovirus immediate early enhancer
   1579..1782    +  promoter       CMV promoter: human cytomegalovirus (CMV) immediate early promoter
   1824..1842    +  promoter       T7 promoter: promoter for bacteriophage T7 RNA polymerase
   1913..6014    +  CDS            dCas9 (fragment): catalytically dead mutant of the Cas9 endonuclease from the Streptococcus pyogenes Type II CRISPR/Cas system RNA-guided DNA-binding protein that lacks endonuclease activity due to the D10A mutation in the RuvC catalytic domain and the N863A mutation in the HNH catalytic domain
   6116..8146    +  CDS            gag-pol (fragment): POL_MLVMS - Experimental evidence at protein level: Swiss-Prot protein existence level 1. [Integrase]: Catalyzes viral DNA integration into the host chromosome, by performing a series of DNA cutting and joining reactions. This enzyme activity takes place after virion entry into a cell and reverse transcription of the RNA genome in dsDNA. The first step in the integration process is 3' processing. This step requires a complex comprising the viral genome, matrix protein and integrase. This complex is called the pre-integration complex (PIC). The integrase protein removes 2 nucleotides from each
   8317..8617    +  CDS            p53 (fragment): human tumor suppressor protein that is often mutated in cancers; Homo sapiens TP53; responds to cellular stresses to regulate the expression of target genes
   8684..10939   +  CDS            MLH1: MLH1_HUMAN - Also known as COCA2. Experimental evidence at protein level: Swiss-Prot protein existence level 1. Heterodimerizes with PMS2 to form MutL alpha, a component of the post-replicative DNA mismatch repair system (MMR). DNA repair is initiated by MutS alpha (MSH2-MSH6) or MutS beta (MSH2-MSH3) binding to a dsDNA mismatch, then MutL alpha is recruited to the heteroduplex. Assembly of the MutL-MutS-heteroduplex ternary complex in presence of RFC and PCNA is sufficient to activate endonuclease activity of PMS2. It introduces single-strand breaks near the mismatch and thus generates new en
  10994..11218   +  polyA_signal   bGH poly(A) signal: bovine growth hormone polyadenylation signal
  11222..11243   +  promoter       SV40 promoter (fragment): SV40 enhancer and early promoter
  11311..11333   -  protein_bind   lac operator (fragment): The lac repressor binds to the lac operator to inhibit transcription in E. coli. This inhibition can be relieved by adding lactose or isopropyl-β-D-thiogalactopyranoside (IPTG). lac repressor encoded by lacI
  11337..11367   -  promoter       lac promoter: promoter for the E. coli lac operon
  11382..11403   -  protein_bind   CAP binding site: CAP binding activates transcription in the presence of cAMP. E. coli catabolite activator protein
  11416..11508   -  CDS            lacI (fragment): lac repressor; lacI; The lac repressor binds to the lac operator to inhibit transcription in E. coli. This inhibition can be relieved by adding lactose or isopropyl-β-D-thiogalactopyranoside (IPTG).
  11691..12279   -  rep_origin     ori: high-copy-number ColE1/pMB1/pBR322/pUC origin of replication
  12450..824     -  CDS            AmpR (across the origin): β-lactamase; bla; confers resistance to ampicillin, carbenicillin, and related antibiotics
