[The description below was written by a language model from this plasmid's Addgene catalogue record and pLannotate feature annotations shown in this document.]
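Description:
pCMV-PEmax-P2A-hP53DD-P2A-hMLH1dn is a 12.5 kb mammalian expression plasmid on a pCMV backbone that delivers an all-in-one prime editor cassette, termed PE-Plus by the depositors. It is propagated in E. coli as a high-copy plasmid through a ColE1/pUC-type origin and selected with ampicillin via the β-lactamase gene and its native promoter. Short remnants of lac regulatory sequences, a pBR322 bom fragment and a small SV40 promoter fragment are backbone leftovers. No mammalian selection marker is annotated.

The roughly 9 kb insert is a single open reading frame driven by the human CMV immediate-early enhancer and promoter and terminated by the bovine growth hormone polyadenylation signal. A T7 promoter lies just upstream of the coding region and could in principle support in vitro transcription. The first module is PEmax, an optimized prime editor in which a Streptococcus pyogenes Cas9 is fused to a Moloney murine leukemia virus reverse transcriptase. The automated annotation labels these segments as a "dCas9" fragment and a "gag-pol" fragment, reflecting closest database matches rather than the intended identity, since prime editors use a Cas9 nickase and only the RT portion of Pol. Two P2A ribosome-skipping peptides, indicated by the name but not annotated, then separate a dominant-negative human p53 fragment (P53DD) and a dominant-negative human MLH1. All three proteins are therefore produced from one transcript.

P53DD is meant to dampen the p53-mediated damage response, while MLH1dn transiently inhibits mismatch repair that would otherwise reverse prime edits. The associated publication applies this design to efficient prime editing in human pluripotent stem cells. The pegRNA is not encoded here and must be supplied separately.
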