Addgene plasmid #214102: pCMV-PEmax-P2A-hP53DD-P2A-hMLH1dn
Depositing lab: Ting Zhou. Publication: Robust and inducible genome editing via an all-in-one prime editor in human pluripotent stem cells. Wu Y, Zhong A, Sidharta M, Kim TW, Ramirez B, Persily B, Studer L, Zhou T. Nat Commun. 2024 Dec 30;15(1):10824. doi: 10.1038/s41467-024-55104-1. PubMed 39737975.
Backbone
  Vector backbone: pCMV
  Vector type: Mammalian Expression
Growth in bacteria
  Bacterial resistance: Ampicillin, 100 μg/mL
  Growth temperature: 37°C
  Growth strain: DH5alpha
  Copy number: High Copy
Gene/Insert
  Gene/Insert name: PE-Plus (alt name: PEmax-P2A-hP53DD-P2A-hMLH1dn)
  Species: H. sapiens (human), Synthetic; SpCas9 is from Streptococcus pyogenes; MMLV_RT is from the Moloney murine leukemia virus
  Insert size (bp): 9051
Terms and licenses: Academic/Nonprofit Terms; Industry Terms: Not Available to Industry
How to cite: pCMV-PEmax-P2A-hP53DD-P2A-hMLH1dn was a gift from Ting Zhou (Addgene plasmid # 214102 ; http://n2t.net/addgene:214102 ; RRID:Addgene_214102)
